>Addgene plasmid #113613 | pLenti-GFP1-9 | addgene full sequence | sequence record 233636 | Addgene NGS Result
GCCGTGGCCGACCCTGGTGACCACCCTGACCTATGGCGTGCAGTGCTTTAGCCGCTATCCGGATCATATG
AAACGCCATGATTTTTTTAAAAGCGCGATGCCGGAAGGCTATGTGCAGGAACGCACCATTTATTTTAAAG
ATGATGGCACCTATAAAACCCGCGCGGAAGTGAAATTTGAAGGCGATACCCTGGTGAACCGCATTGAACT
GAAAGGCATTGATTTTAAAGAAGATGGCAACATTCTGGGCCATAAACTGGAATATAACTTTAACAGCCAT
AAAGTGTATATTACCGCGGATAAACAGAACAACGGCATTAAAGCGAACTTTACCATTCGCCATAACGTGG
AAGATGGCAGCGTGCAGCTGGCGGATCATTATCAGCAGAACACCCCGATTGGCGATGGCCCGGTTCTTCT
TCCTTGAGCGGCCGCGACTCTAGAGTCGACCTGCAGGCATGCAAGCTTGATATCAAGCTTATCGATAATC
AACCTCTGGATTACAAAATTTGTGAAAGATTGACTGGTATTCTTAACTATGTTGCTCCTTTTACGCTATG
TGGATACGCTGCTTTAATGCCTTTGTATCATGCTATTGCTTCCCGTATGGCTTTCATTTTCTCCTCCTTG
TATAAATCCTGGTTGCTGTCTCTTTATGAGGAGTTGTGGCCCGTTGTCAGGCAACGTGGCGTGGTGTGCA
CTGTGTTTGCTGACGCAACCCCCACTGGTTGGGGCATTGCCACCACCTGTCAGCTCCTTTCCGGGACTTT
CGCTTTCCCCCTCCCTATTGCCACGGCGGAACTCATCGCCGCCTGCCTTGCCCGCTGCTGGACAGGGGCT
CGGCTGTTGGGCACTGACAATTCCGTGGTGTTGTCGGGGAAATCATCGTCCTTTCCTTGGCTGCTCGCCT
GTGTTGCCACCTGGATTCTGCGCGGGACGTCCTTCTGCTACGTCCCTTCGGCCCTCAATCCAGCGGACCT
TCCTTCCCGCGGCCTGCTGCCGGCTCTGCGGCCTCTTCCGCGTCTTCGCCTTCGCCCTCAGACGAGTCGG
ATCTCCCTTTGGGCCGCCTCCCCGCATCGATACCGTCGACCTCGAGGGAATTAATTCGAGCTCGGTACCT
TTAAGACCAATGACTTACAAGGCAGCTGTAGATCTTAGCCACTTTTTAAAAGAAAAGGGGGGACTGGAAG
GGCTAATTCACTCCCAACGAAGACAAGATCTGCTTTTTGCTTGTACTGGGTCTCTCTGGTTAGACCAGAT
CTGAGCCTGGGAGCTCTCTGGCTAACTAGGGAACCCACTGCTTAAGCCTCAATAAAGCTTGCCTTGAGTG
CTTCAAGTAGTGTGTGCCCGTCTGTTGTGTGACTCTGGTAACTAGAGATCCCTCAGACCCTTTTAGTCAG
TGTGGAAAATCTCTAGCAGCATCTAGAATTAATTCCGTGTATTCTATAGTGTCACCTAAATCGTATGTGT
ATGATACATAAGGTTATGTATTAATTGTAGCCGCGTTCTAACGACAATATGTACAAGCCTAATTGTGTAG
CATCTGGCTTACTGAAGCAGACCCTATCATCTCTCTCGTAAACTGCCGTCAGAGTCGGTTTGGTTGGACG
AACCTTCTGAGTTTCTGGTAACGCCGTCCCGCACCCGGAAATGGTCAGCGAACCAATCAGCAGGGTCATC
GCTAGCCAGATCCTCTACGCCGGACGCATCGTGGCCGGCATCACCGGCGCCACAGGTGCGGTTGCTGGCG
CCTATATCGCCGACATCACCGATGGGGAAGATCGGGCTCGCCACTTCGGGCTCATGAGCGCTTGTTTCGG
CGTGGGTATGGTGGCAGGCCCCGTGGCCGGGGGACTGTTGGGCGCCATCTCCTTGCATGCACCATTCCTT
GCGGCGGCGGTGCTCAACGGCCTCAACCTACTACTGGGCTGCTTCCTAATGCAGGAGTCGCATAAGGGAG
AGCGTCGAATGGTGCACTCTCAGTACAATCTGCTCTGATGCCGCATAGTTAAGCCAGCCCCGACACCCGC
CAACACCCGCTGACGCGCCCTGACGGGCTTGTCTGCTCCCGGCATCCGCTTACAGACAAGCTGTGACCGT
CTCCGGGAGCTGCATGTGTCAGAGGTTTTCACCGTCATCACCGAAACGCGCGAGACGAAAGGGCCTCGTG
ATACGCCTATTTTTATAGGTTAATGTCATGATAATAATGGTTTCTTAGACGTCAGGTGGCACTTTTCGGG
GAAATGTGCGCGGAACCCCTATTTGTTTATTTTTCTAAATACATTCAAATATGTATCCGCTCATGAGACA
ATAACCCTGATAAATGCTTCAATAATATTGAAAAAGGAAGAGTATGAGTATTCAACATTTCCGTGTCGCC
CTTATTCCCTTTTTTGCGGCATTTTGCCTTCCTGTTTTTGCTCACCCAGAAACGCTGGTGAAAGTAAAAG
ATGCTGAAGATCAGTTGGGTGCACGAGTGGGTTACATCGAACTGGATCTCAACAGCGGTAAGATCCTTGA
GAGTTTTCGCCCCGAAGAACGTTTTCCAATGATGAGCACTTTTAAAGTTCTGCTATGTGGCGCGGTATTA
TCCCGTATTGACGCCGGGCAAGAGCAACTCGGTCGCCGCATACACTATTCTCAGAATGACTTGGTTGAGT
ACTCACCAGTCACAGAAAAGCATCTTACGGATGGCATGACAGTAAGAGAATTATGCAGTGCTGCCATAAC
CATGAGTGATAACACTGCGGCCAACTTACTTCTGACAACGATCGGAGGACCGAAGGAGCTAACCGCTTTT
TTGCACAACATGGGGGATCATGTAACTCGCCTTGATCGTTGGGAACCGGAGCTGAATGAAGCCATACCAA
ACGACGAGCGTGACACCACGATGCCTGTAGCAATGGCAACAACGTTGCGCAAACTATTAACTGGCGAACT
ACTTACTCTAGCTTCCCGGCAACAATTAATAGACTGGATGGAGGCGGATAAAGTTGCAGGACCACTTCTG
CGCTCGGCCCTTCCGGCTGGCTGGTTTATTGCTGATAAATCTGGAGCCGGTGAGCGTGGGTCTCGCGGTA
TCATTGCAGCACTGGGGCCAGATGGTAAGCCCTCCCGTATCGTAGTTATCTACACGACGGGGAGTCAGGC
AACTATGGATGAACGAAATAGACAGATCGCTGAGATAGGTGCCTCACTGATTAAGCATTGGTAACTGTCA
GACCAAGTTTACTCATATATACTTTAGATTGATTTAAAACTTCATTTTTAATTTAAAAGGATCTAGGTGA
AGATCCTTTTTGATAATCTCATGACCAAAATCCCTTAACGTGAGTTTTCGTTCCACTGAGCGTCAGACCC
CGTAGAAAAGATCAAAGGATCTTCTTGAGATCCTTTTTTTCTGCGCGTAATCTGCTGCTTGCAAACAAAA
AAACCACCGCTACCAGCGGTGGTTTGTTTGCCGGATCAAGAGCTACCAACTCTTTTTCCGAAGGTAACTG
GCTTCAGCAGAGCGCAGATACCAAATACTGTTCTTCTAGTGTAGCCGTAGTTAGGCCACCACTTCAAGAA
CTCTGTAGCACCGCCTACATACCTCGCTCTGCTAATCCTGTTACCAGTGGCTGCTGCCAGTGGCGATAAG
TCGTGTCTTACCGGGTTGGACTCAAGACGATAGTTACCGGATAAGGCGCAGCGGTCGGGCTGAACGGGGG
GTTCGTGCACACAGCCCAGCTTGGAGCGAACGACCTACACCGAACTGAGATACCTACAGCGTGAGCTATG
AGAAAGCGCCACGCTTCCCGAAGGGAGAAAGGCGGACAGGTATCCGGTAAGCGGCAGGGTCGGAACAGGA
GAGCGCACGAGGGAGCTTCCAGGGGGAAACGCCTGGTATCTTTATAGTCCTGTCGGGTTTCGCCACCTCT
GACTTGAGCGTCGATTTTTGTGATGCTCGTCAGGGGGGCGGAGCCTATGGAAAAACGCCAGCAACGCGGC
CTTTTTACGGTTCCTGGCCTTTTGCTGGCCTTTTGCTCACATGTTCTTTCCTGCGTTATCCCCTGATTCT
GTGGATAACCGTATTACCGCCTTTGAGTGAGCTGATACCGCTCGCCGCAGCCGAACGACCGAGCGCAGCG
AGTCAGTGAGCGAGGAAGCGGAAGAGCGCCCAATACGCAAACCGCCTCTCCCCGCGCGTTGGCCGATTCA
TTAATGCAGCTGTGGAATGTGTGTCAGTTAGGGTGTGGAAAGTCCCCAGGCTCCCCAGCAGGCAGAAGTA
TGCAAAGCATGCATCTCAATTAGTCAGCAACCAGGTGTGGAAAGTCCCCAGGCTCCCCAGCAGGCAGAAG
TATGCAAAGCATGCATCTCAATTAGTCAGCAACCATAGTCCCGCCCCTAACTCCGCCCATCCCGCCCCTA
ACTCCGCCCAGTTCCGCCCATTCTCCGCCCCATGGCTGACTAATTTTTTTTATTTATGCAGAGGCCGAGG
CCGCCTCGGCCTCTGAGCTATTCCAGAAGTAGTGAGGAGGCTTTTTTGGAGGCCTAGGCTTTTGCAAAAA
GCTTGGACACAAGACAGGCTTGCGAGATATGTTTGAGAATACCACTTTATCCCGCGTCAGGGAGAGGCAG
TGCGTAAAAAGACGCGGACTCATGTGAAATACTGGTTTTTAGTGCGCCAGATCTCTATAATCTCGCGCAA
CCTATTTTCCCCTCGAACACTTTTTAAGCCGTAGATAAACAGGCTGGGACACTTCACATGAGCGAAAAAT
ACATCGTCACCTGGGACATGTTGCAGATCCATGCACGTAAACTCGCAAGCCGACTGATGCCTTCTGAACA
ATGGAAAGGCATTATTGCCGTAAGCCGTGGCGGTCTGTACCGGGTGCGTTACTGGCGCGTGAACTGGGTA
TTCGTCATGTCGATACCGTTTGTATTTCCAGCTACGATCACGACAACCAGCGCGAGCTTAAAGTGCTGAA
ACGCGCAGAAGGCGATGGCGAAGGCTTCATCGTTATTGATGACCTGGTGGATACCGGTGGTACTGCGGTT
GCGATTCGTGAAATGTATCCAAAAGCGCACTTTGTCACCATCTTCGCAAAACCGGCTGGTCGTCCGCTGG
TTGATGACTATGTTGTTGATATCCCGCAAGATACCTGGATTGAACAGCCGTGGGATATGGGCGTCGTATT
CGTCCCGCCAATCTCCGGTCGCTAATCTTTTCAACGCCTGGCACTGCCGGGCGTTGTTCTTTTTAACTTC
AGGCGGGTTACAATAGTTTCCAGTAAGTATTCTGGAGGCTGCATCCATGACACAGGCAAACCTGAGCGAA
ACCCTGTTCAAACCCCGCTTTAAACATCCTGAAACCTCGACGCTAGTCCGCCGCTTTAATCACGGCGCAC
AACCGCCTGTGCAGTCGGCCCTTGATGGTAAAACCATCCCTCACTGGTATCGCATGATTAACCGTCTGAT
GTGGATCTGGCGCGGCATTGACCCACGCGAAATCCTCGACGTCCAGGCACGTATTGTGATGAGCGATGCC
GAACGTACCGACGATGATTTATACGATACGGTGATTGGCTACCGTGGCGGCAACTGGATTTATGAGTGGG
CCCCGGATCTTTGTGAAGGAACCTTACTTCTGTGGTGTGACATAATTGGACAAACTACCTACAGAGATTT
AAAGCTCTAAGGTAAATATAAAATTTTTAAGTGTATAATGTGTTAAACTACTGATTCTAATTGTTTGTGT
ATTTTAGATTCCAACCTATGGAACTGATGAATGGGAGCAGTGGTGGAATGCCTTTAATGAGGAAAACCTG
TTTTGCTCAGAAGAAATGCCATCTAGTGATGATGAGGCTACTGCTGACTCTCAACATTCTACTCCTCCAA
AAAAGAAGAGAAAGGTAGAAGACCCCAAGGACTTTCCTTCAGAATTGCTAAGTTTTTTGAGTCATGCTGT
GTTTAGTAATAGAACTCTTGCTTGCTTTGCTATTTACACCACAAAGGAAAAAGCTGCACTGCTATACAAG
AAAATTATGGAAAAATATTCTGTAACCTTTATAAGTAGGCATAACAGTTATAATCATAACATACTGTTTT
TTCTTACTCCACACAGGCATAGAGTGTCTGCTATTAATAACTATGCTCAAAAATTGTGTACCTTTAGCTT
TTTAATTTGTAAAGGGGTTAATAAGGAATATTTGATGTATAGTGCCTTGACTAGAGATCATAATCAGCCA
TACCACATTTGTAGAGGTTTTACTTGCTTTAAAAAACCTCCCACACCTCCCCCTGAACCTGAAACATAAA
ATGAATGCAATTGTTGTTGTTAACTTGTTTATTGCAGCTTATAATGGTTACAAATAAAGCAATAGCATCA
CAAATTTCACAAATAAAGCATTTTTTTCACTGCATTCTAGTTGTGGTTTGTCCAAACTCATCAATGTATC
TTATCATGTCTGGATCAACTGGATAACTCAAGCTAACCAAAATCATCCCAAACTTCCCACCCCATACCCT
ATTACCACTGCCAATTACCTGTGGTTTCATTTACTCTAAACCTGTGATTCCTCTGAATTATTTTCATTTT
AAAGAAATTGTATTTGTTAAATATGTACTACAAACTTAGTAGTTGGAAGGGCTAATTCACTCCCAAAGAA
GACAAGATATCCTTGATCTGTGGATCTACCACACACAAGGCTACTTCCCTGATTAGCAGAACTACACACC
AGGGCCAGGGGTCAGATATCCACTGACCTTTGGATGGTGCTACAAGCTAGTACCAGTTGAGCCAGATAAG
GTAGAAGAGGCCAATAAAGGAGAGAACACCAGCTTGTTACACCCTGTGAGCCTGCATGGGATGGATGACC
CGGAGAGAGAAGTGTTAGAGTGGAGGTTTGACAGCCGCCTAGCATTTCATCACGTGGCCCGAGAGCTGCA
TCCGGAGTACTTCAAGAACTGCTGATATCGAGCTTGCTACAAGGGACTTTCCGCTGGGGACTTTCCAGGG
AGGCGTGGCCTGGGCGGGACTGGGGAGTGGCGAGCCCTCAGATCCTGCATATAAGCAGCTGCTTTTTGCC
TGTACTGGGTCTCTCTGGTTAGACCAGATCTGAGCCTGGGAGCTCTCTGGCTAACTAGGGAACCCACTGC
TTAAGCCTCAATAAAGCTTGCCTTGAGTGCTTCAAGTAGTGTGTGCCCGTCTGTTGTGTGACTCTGGTAA
CTAGAGATCCCTCAGACCCTTTTAGTCAGTGTGGAAAATCTCTAGCAGTGGCGCCCGAACAGGGACTTGA
AAGCGAAAGGGAAACCAGAGGAGCTCTCTCGACGCAGGACTCGGCTTGCTGAAGCGCGCACGGCAAGAGG
CGAGGGGCGGCGACTGGTGAGTACGCCAAAAATTTTGACTAGCGGAGGCTAGAAGGAGAGAGATGGGTGC
GAGAGCGTCAGTATTAAGCGGGGGAGAATTAGATCGCGATGGGAAAAAATTCGGTTAAGGCCAGGGGGAA
AGAAAAAATATAAATTAAAACATATAGTATGGGCAAGCAGGGAGCTAGAACGATTCGCAGTTAATCCTGG
CCTGTTAGAAACATCAGAAGGCTGTAGACAAATACTGGGACAGCTACAACCATCCCTTCAGACAGGATCA
GAAGAACTTAGATCATTATATAATACAGTAGCAACCCTCTATTGTGTGCATCAAAGGATAGAGATAAAAG
ACACCAAGGAAGCTTTAGACAAGATAGAGGAAGAGCAAAACAAAAGTAAGACCACCGCACAGCAAGCGGC
CGGCCGCTGATCTTCAGACCTGGAGGAGGAGATATGAGGGACAATTGGAGAAGTGAATTATATAAATATA
AAGTAGTAAAAATTGAACCATTAGGAGTAGCACCCACCAAGGCAAAGAGAAGAGTGGTGCAGAGAGAAAA
AAGAGCAGTGGGAATAGGAGCTTTGTTCCTTGGGTTCTTGGGAGCAGCAGGAAGCACTATGGGCGCAGCG
TCAATGACGCTGACGGTACAGGCCAGACAATTATTGTCTGGTATAGTGCAGCAGCAGAACAATTTGCTGA
GGGCTATTGAGGCGCAACAGCATCTGTTGCAACTCACAGTCTGGGGCATCAAGCAGCTCCAGGCAAGAAT
CCTGGCTGTGGAAAGATACCTAAAGGATCAACAGCTCCTGGGGATTTGGGGTTGCTCTGGAAAACTCATT
TGCACCACTGCTGTGCCTTGGAATGCTAGTTGGAGTAATAAATCTCTGGAACAGATTTGGAATCACACGA
CCTGGATGGAGTGGGACAGAGAAATTAACAATTACACAAGCTTAATACACTCCTTAATTGAAGAATCGCA
AAACCAGCAAGAAAAGAATGAACAAGAATTATTGGAATTAGATAAATGGGCAAGTTTGTGGAATTGGTTT
AACATAACAAATTGGCTGTGGTATATAAAATTATTCATAATGATAGTAGGAGGCTTGGTAGGTTTAAGAA
TAGTTTTTGCTGTACTTTCTATAGTGAATAGAGTTAGGCAGGGATATTCACCATTATCGTTTCAGACCCA
CCTCCCAACCCCGAGGGGACCCGACAGGCCCGAAGGAATAGAAGAAGAAGGTGGAGAGAGAGACAGAGAC
AGATCCATTCGATTAGTGAACGGATCTCGACGGTATCGCCAAATGGCAGTATTCATCCACAATTTTAAAA
GAAAAGGGGGGATTGGGGGGTACAGTGCAGGGGAAAGAATAGTAGACATAATAGCAACAGACATACAAAC
TAAAGAATTACAAAAACAAATTACAAAAATTCAAAATTTTCGGGTTTATTACAGGGACAGCAGAGATCCA
GTTTGGATCGATAAGCTTGATATCGAATTCCTGCAGCCCCGATAAAATAAAAGATTTTATTTAGTCTCCA
GAAAAAGGGGGGAATGAAAGACCCCACCTGTAGGTTTGGCAAGCTAGCTGCAGTAACGCCATTTTGCAAG
GCATGGAAAAATACCAAACCAAGAATAGAGAAGTTCAGATCAAGGGCGGGTACATGAAAATAGCTAACGT
TGGGCCAAACAGGATATCTGCGGTGAGCAGTTTCGGCCCCGGCCCGGGGCCAAGAACAGATGGTCACCGC
AGTTTCGGCCCCGGCCCGAGGCCAAGAACAGATGGTCCCCAGATATGGCCCAACCCTCAGCAGTTTCTTA
AGACCCATCAGATGTTTCCAGGCTCCCCCAAGGACCTGAAATGACCCTGCGCCTTATTTGAATTAACCAA
TCAGCCTGCTTCTCGCTTCTGTTCGCGCGCTTCTGCTTCCCGAGCTCTATAAAAGAGCTCACAACCCCTC
ACTCGGCGCGCCAGTCCTCCGACAGACTGAGTCGCCCGGGGGGGATCTGGAGCTCTCGAGAATTCTCACG
CGTCTGCAGGATATCAAGCTTGCGGTACCGCGGGCCCGGGATCCGCCGCCACCATGCGCAAAGGCGAAGA
ACTGTTTACCGGCATTGTGCCGATTCTGGTGGAACTGGATGGCGATGTGAACGGCCATAAATTTTTTGTG
CGCGGCGAAGGCGAAGGCGATGCGACCATTGGCAAACTGAGCCTGAAATTTATTTGCACCACCGGCAAAC
TGCCGGT
Features (pLannotate 1.2.2; 34 found; start..end, strand, type, name):
    438..468     +  misc_feature   MCS (fragment): pUC18/19 multiple cloning site
    469..487     +  misc_feature   MCS (fragment): pBluescript multiple cloning site
    487..1075    +  misc_feature   WPRE: woodchuck hepatitis virus posttranscriptional regulatory element
   1076..1098    +  misc_feature   MCS (fragment): pBluescript multiple cloning site
   1115..1183    +  CDS            nef (fragment): NEF_HV1Z2 - Experimental evidence at protein level: Swiss-Prot protein existence level 1. Extracellular Nef protein targets CD4(+) T-lymphocytes for apoptosis by interacting with CXCR4 surface receptors. From Human immunodeficiency virus type 1 group M subtype D (isolate Z2/CDC-Z34) (HIV-1).
   1185..1418    +  LTR            3' LTR (ΔU3): self-inactivating 3' long terminal repeat (LTR) from HIV-1
   1443..1461    -  promoter       SP6 promoter: promoter for bacteriophage SP6 RNA polymerase
   1689..1968    +  CDS            TcR (fragment): tetracycline efflux protein; tet; confers resistance to tetracycline
   1969..2017    -  misc_feature   bom (fragment): basis of mobility region from pBR322
   2119..2154    -  CDS            rop (fragment): Rop protein, which maintains plasmids at low copy number; rop
   2249..2353    +  promoter       AmpR promoter: bla
   2354..3214    +  CDS            AmpR: β-lactamase; bla; confers resistance to ampicillin, carbenicillin, and related antibiotics
   3385..3973    +  rep_origin     ori: high-copy-number ColE1/pMB1/pBR322/pUC origin of replication
   4156..4212    +  CDS            lacI (fragment): lac repressor; lacI; The lac repressor binds to the lac operator to inhibit transcription in E. coli. This inhibition can be relieved by adding lactose or isopropyl-β-D-thiogalactopyranoside (IPTG).
   4219..4548    +  promoter       SV40 promoter: SV40 enhancer and early promoter
   4748..4867    +  CDS            gpt (fragment): XGPT_ECOLI - Also known as gpp, gxu. Experimental evidence at protein level: Swiss-Prot protein existence level 1. Purine salvage pathway enzyme that catalyzes the transfer of the ribosyl-5-phosphate group from 5-phospho-alpha-D-ribose 1- diphosphate (PRPP) to the N9 position of the 6-oxopurines guanine and xanthine to form the corresponding ribonucleotides GMP (guanosine 5'- monophosphate) and XMP (xanthosine 5'-monophosphate), with the release of PPi. To a lesser extent, also acts on hypoxanthine (PubMed:9100006, PubMed:3886014). Does not ribophosphorylate adenine (PubMed:3886014). From Esch
   4867..5202    +  CDS            gpt (fragment): XGPT_ECOLI - Also known as gpp, gxu. Experimental evidence at protein level: Swiss-Prot protein existence level 1. Purine salvage pathway enzyme that catalyzes the transfer of the ribosyl-5-phosphate group from 5-phospho-alpha-D-ribose 1- diphosphate (PRPP) to the N9 position of the 6-oxopurines guanine and xanthine to form the corresponding ribonucleotides GMP (guanosine 5'- monophosphate) and XMP (xanthosine 5'-monophosphate), with the release of PPi. To a lesser extent, also acts on hypoxanthine (PubMed:9100006, PubMed:3886014). Does not ribophosphorylate adenine (PubMed:3886014). From Esch
   5297..5602    +  CDS            frsA (fragment): FRSA_ECOLI - Also known as yafA. Experimental evidence at protein level: Swiss-Prot protein existence level 1. Catalyzes the hydrolysis of esters (PubMed:15808744). Displays esterase activity toward pNP-butyrate (PubMed:15808744). May stimulate mixed-acid fermentation by acting as a fermentation/respiration switch that down-regulates respiration and up- regulates fermentation rates (PubMed:15169777). From Escherichia coli (strain K12).
   5606..5680    +  CDS            small t antigen (fragment): SV40 (simian virus 40) small t antigen
   5682..5747    +  intron         small t intron: SV40 (simian virus 40) small t antigen intron
   5877..5897    +  CDS            SV40 NLS: nuclear localization signal of SV40 (simian virus 40) large T antigen
   6216..6299    +  CDS            large T antigen (fragment): large T antigen from SV40 (simian virus 40)
   6322..6456    +  polyA_signal   SV40 poly(A) signal: SV40 polyadenylation signal
   6623..6952    +  CDS            nef (fragment): NEF_HV1BR - Experimental evidence at protein level: Swiss-Prot protein existence level 1. Extracellular Nef protein targets CD4(+) T-lymphocytes for apoptosis by interacting with CXCR4 surface receptors (PubMed:14990729). From Human immunodeficiency virus type 1 group M subtype B (isolate BRU/LAI) (HIV-1).
   7000..7257    +  LTR            5' LTR (truncated): truncated 5' long terminal repeat (LTR) from HIV-1
   7304..7429    +  misc_feature   HIV-1 Ψ: packaging signal of human immunodeficiency virus type 1
   7413..7751    +  CDS            HIV-1 gag (fragment): gag protein from human immunodeficiency virus 1; gag
   7926..8159    +  misc_feature   RRE: The Rev response element (RRE) of HIV-1 allows for Rev-dependent mRNA export from the nucleus to the cytoplasm.
   8536..8636    +  CDS            Rev (fragment): human immunodeficiency virus 1 (HIV-1) Rev protein; rev; enhances nuclear export of unspliced and incompletely spliced viral mRNAs
   8673..8790    +  misc_feature   cPPT/CTS: central polypurine tract and central termination sequence of HIV-1
   8827..8859    -  misc_feature   MCS (fragment): pBluescript multiple cloning site
   8943..9350    +  promoter       SFFV promoter: spleen focus-forming virus long terminal repeat (LTR) promoter
   9403..9424    +  misc_feature   MCS (fragment): multiple cloning site
   9434..424     +  CDS            Superfolder GFP (fragment) (across the origin): Superfolder GFP is a basic (constitutively fluorescent) green fluorescent protein published in 2005, derived from Aequorea victoria. It is reported to be a very rapidly-maturing weak dimer.
