[The description below was written by a language model from this plasmid's Addgene catalogue record and pLannotate feature annotations shown in this document.]
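Description:
pLenti-GFP1-9 is an HIV-1-derived lentiviral transfer plasmid for mammalian expression of GFP1-9, catalogued as a protein–protein interaction (PPI) reporter. The backbone name is not recorded, but the feature table shows a typical self-inactivating layout. A truncated 5' LTR is followed by the Ψ packaging signal with a gag fragment, then the Rev response element for Rev-dependent nuclear export of the genomic RNA. Next comes the cPPT/CTS, which aids nuclear import, and the unit ends in a ΔU3 3' LTR that disables LTR promoter activity after integration. Within this unit, the spleen focus-forming virus (SFFV) promoter drives a coding sequence annotated as a superfolder GFP fragment. This sequence spans the numbering origin of the circular record and corresponds to the GFP1-9 insert. A WPRE lies downstream of it to enhance transcript stability and expression. No mammalian drug-selection cassette is annotated inside the proviral region.

Outside the LTRs, the plasmid carries a high-copy ColE1/pUC-type origin and an ampicillin resistance gene with its own promoter for propagation in E. coli. It also retains legacy backbone remnants: an SV40 promoter followed by gpt fragments, SV40 small t/large T pieces and the SV40 poly(A) signal, and small fragments of TcR, rop, bom and lacI. The fragmented ones are unlikely to be functional.

By its name, GFP1-9 is the large, non-fluorescent piece of a tripartite split GFP comprising beta strands 1–9. In such systems the remaining two strands are fused to candidate partner proteins, and fluorescence is reconstituted only when the partners associate. The associated publication applies this to a fluorogenic GPCR–β-arrestin interaction assay. This plasmid would supply the detector fragment by transfection or lentiviral transduction.
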