Addgene plasmid #113613: pLenti-GFP1-9
Purpose: PPI reporter
Depositing lab: Xiaokun Shu. Depositing organization: University of California, San Francisco (UCSF). Publication: A rapid fluorogenic GPCR-beta-arrestin interaction assay. Zhang Q, Zheng YW, Coughlin SR, Shu X. Protein Sci. 2018 Apr;27(4):874-879. doi: 10.1002/pro.3385. Epub 2018 Feb 23. PubMed 29411438.
Backbone
  Vector backbone: N/A
  Vector type: Mammalian Expression, Lentiviral
Growth in bacteria
  Bacterial resistance: Ampicillin, 100 μg/mL
  Growth temperature: 30°C
  Growth strain: NEB Stable
  Copy number: Unknown
Gene/Insert
  Gene/Insert name: GFP1-9
Terms and licenses: Academic/Nonprofit Terms; Industry Terms: Not Available to Industry
How to cite: pLenti-GFP1-9 was a gift from Xiaokun Shu (Addgene plasmid # 113613 ; http://n2t.net/addgene:113613 ; RRID:Addgene_113613)
