>Addgene plasmid #113613 | pLenti-GFP1-9 | depositor partial sequence | sequence record 214460 | pLenti-GFP1-9 sequence 588 bps
ATGCGCAAAGGCGAAGAACTGTTTACCGGCATTGTGCCGATTCTGGTGGAACTGGATGGCGATGTGAACG
GCCATAAATTTTTTGTGCGCGGCGAAGGCGAAGGCGATGCGACCATTGGCAAACTGAGCCTGAAATTTAT
TTGCACCACCGGCAAACTGCCGGTGCCGTGGCCGACCCTGGTGACCACCCTGACCTATGGCGTGCAGTGC
TTTAGCCGCTATCCGGATCATATGAAACGCCATGATTTTTTTAAAAGCGCGATGCCGGAAGGCTATGTGC
AGGAACGCACCATTTATTTTAAAGATGATGGCACCTATAAAACCCGCGCGGAAGTGAAATTTGAAGGCGA
TACCCTGGTGAACCGCATTGAACTGAAAGGCATTGATTTTAAAGAAGATGGCAACATTCTGGGCCATAAA
CTGGAATATAACTTTAACAGCCATAAAGTGTATATTACCGCGGATAAACAGAACAACGGCATTAAAGCGA
ACTTTACCATTCGCCATAACGTGGAAGATGGCAGCGTGCAGCTGGCGGATCATTATCAGCAGAACACCCC
GATTGGCGATGGCCCGGTTCTTCTTCCT
